Addgene plasmid #136888: TetO-FUW-FLAG-NLS-KRAB-MCS_N-term
Purpose: Doxycycline-inducible vector backbone containing the KRAB repressor domain with FLAG and NLS sequences, followed by a multiple cloning site (MCS)
Depositing lab: Moritz Mall. Depositing organization: Deutsches Krebsforschungszentrum (DKFZ). Publication: Combining Cell Fate Reprogramming and Protein Engineering to Study Transcription Factor Functions. Adrian-Segarra JM, Weigel B, Mall M. Methods Mol Biol. 2021;2352:227-236. doi: 10.1007/978-1-0716-1601-7_15. PubMed 34324190.
Backbone
  Vector backbone: TetO-FUW
  Vector type: Mammalian Expression, Lentiviral
Growth in bacteria
  Bacterial resistance: Ampicillin, 100 μg/mL
  Growth temperature: 37°C
  Growth strain: NEB Stable
  Copy number: High Copy
Gene/Insert
  Gene/Insert name: KRAB repressor domain
  Tag / fusion protein: Flag
Terms and licenses: Academic/Nonprofit Terms; Industry Terms: Not Available to Industry
How to cite: TetO-FUW-FLAG-NLS-KRAB-MCS_N-term was a gift from Moritz Mall (Addgene plasmid # 136888 ; http://n2t.net/addgene:136888 ; RRID:Addgene_136888)
