[The description below was written by a language model from this plasmid's Addgene catalogue record and pLannotate feature annotations shown in this document.]
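Description:
TetO-FUW-FLAG-NLS-KRAB-MCS_N-term is an 8.7 kb HIV-1-based lentiviral transfer vector built on the TetO-FUW backbone and intended for doxycycline-inducible expression in mammalian cells. It is maintained in E. coli through a high-copy ColE1/pUC-type origin with ampicillin resistance. The backbone also carries an f1 origin and an SV40/EM7-driven BleoR (Zeocin resistance) cassette. That cassette lies outside the LTR-flanked region, so it would not be transferred with the packaged viral genome. A CMV enhancer/promoter fused to a truncated 5' LTR drives genomic RNA production in packaging cells. It is followed by the Ψ packaging signal with a gag fragment, the RRE for Rev-dependent nuclear export and the cPPT/CTS. A WPRE, a truncated 3' LTR and a bGH polyadenylation signal close the viral unit.

The payload is a cloning cassette rather than a finished gene. A tetracycline response element with seven tetO copies, coupled to a minimal CMV promoter, controls an open reading frame encoding a FLAG epitope, a nuclear localization signal (named in the record but not separately annotated in the feature table) and the KRAB transcriptional repression domain of human ZNF10. A multiple cloning site follows directly. Inserting a coding sequence there places the FLAG-NLS-KRAB module at the N-terminus of the resulting protein, turning a transcription factor or DNA-binding domain into a detectable, nuclear-targeted repressor fusion. No tetracycline transactivator is annotated on the plasmid, so induction presumably depends on one supplied separately. The associated publication concerns combining cell fate reprogramming with protein engineering to study transcription factor function, which fits use of this backbone to test the effect of enforced repressor activity.
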