Features (pLannotate 1.2.2; 33 found; start..end, strand, type, name):
      7..386     +  enhancer       CMV enhancer: human cytomegalovirus immediate early enhancer
    387..586     +  promoter       CMV promoter: human cytomegalovirus (CMV) immediate early promoter
    604..784     +  LTR            5' LTR (truncated): truncated 5' long terminal repeat (LTR) from HIV-1
    831..956     +  misc_feature   HIV-1 Ψ: packaging signal of human immunodeficiency virus type 1
    940..1303    +  CDS            HIV-1 gag (fragment): gag protein from human immunodeficiency virus 1; gag
   1449..1682    +  misc_feature   RRE: The Rev response element (RRE) of HIV-1 allows for Rev-dependent mRNA export from the nucleus to the cytoplasm.
   2059..2159    +  CDS            Rev (fragment): human immunodeficiency virus 1 (HIV-1) Rev protein; rev; enhances nuclear export of unspliced and incompletely spliced viral mRNAs
   2209..2326    +  misc_feature   cPPT/CTS: central polypurine tract and central termination sequence of HIV-1
   2383..2653    +  protein_bind   tetracycline response element: contains seven copies of the tetracycline operator tetO tetracycline repressor TetR
   2664..2681    +  misc_feature   MCS (fragment): pUC18/19 multiple cloning site
   2686..2724    +  promoter       minimal CMV promoter: human cytomegalovirus (CMV) immediate early promoter
   2836..2856    +  CDS            FLAG (fragment): FLAG® epitope tag, followed by an enterokinase cleavage site
   2908..3093    +  CDS            KRAB: Krüppel-associated box (KRAB) transcriptional repression domain from the human zinc finger protein ZNF10 (Margolin et al., 1994)
   3129..3152    +  misc_feature   MCS (fragment): pBluescript multiple cloning site
   3152..3740    +  misc_feature   WPRE: woodchuck hepatitis virus posttranscriptional regulatory element
   3677..4258    +  CDS            nef (fragment): NEF_HV1H2 - Experimental evidence at protein level: Swiss-Prot protein existence level 1. Extracellular Nef protein targets CD4(+) T-lymphocytes for apoptosis by interacting with CXCR4 surface receptors. From Human immunodeficiency virus type 1 group M subtype B (isolate HXB2) (HIV-1).
   4265..4445    +  LTR            5' LTR (truncated): truncated 5' long terminal repeat (LTR) from HIV-1
   4477..4701    +  polyA_signal   bGH poly(A) signal: bovine growth hormone polyadenylation signal
   4705..4726    +  promoter       SV40 promoter (fragment): SV40 enhancer and early promoter
   4747..5175    +  rep_origin     f1 ori (sequence partly withheld): f1 bacteriophage origin of replication; arrow indicates direction of (+) strand synthesis
   5189..5518    +  promoter       SV40 promoter: SV40 enhancer and early promoter
   5566..5613    +  promoter       EM7 promoter: synthetic bacterial promoter&nbsp
   5632..6006    +  CDS            BleoR: antibiotic-binding protein; Sh ble from Streptoalloteichus hindustanus; confers resistance to bleomycin, phleomycin, and Zeocin™
   6016..6141    +  CDS            ble (fragment): BLE_KLEPN - Experimental evidence at protein level: Swiss-Prot protein existence level 1. Binding protein with a strong affinity to the bleomycin family of antibiotics. Binds to CL990; an antimitotic-antibiotic compound. From Klebsiella pneumoniae.
   6136..6257    +  polyA_signal   SV40 poly(A) signal: SV40 polyadenylation signal
   6330..6346    -  protein_bind   lac operator: The lac repressor binds to the lac operator to inhibit transcription in E. coli. This inhibition can be relieved by adding lactose or isopropyl-β-D-thiogalactopyranoside (IPTG). lac repressor encoded by lacI
   6354..6384    -  promoter       lac promoter: promoter for the E. coli lac operon
   6399..6420    -  protein_bind   CAP binding site: CAP binding activates transcription in the presence of cAMP. E. coli catabolite activator protein
   6433..6525    -  CDS            lacI (fragment): lac repressor; lacI; The lac repressor binds to the lac operator to inhibit transcription in E. coli. This inhibition can be relieved by adding lactose or isopropyl-β-D-thiogalactopyranoside (IPTG).
   6708..7296    -  rep_origin     ori: high-copy-number ColE1/pMB1/pBR322/pUC origin of replication
   7467..8327    -  CDS            AmpR: β-lactamase; bla; confers resistance to ampicillin, carbenicillin, and related antibiotics
   8328..8432    -  promoter       AmpR promoter: bla
   8491..8543    -  misc_feature   bom (fragment): basis of mobility region from pBR322
>Addgene plasmid #136888 | TetO-FUW-FLAG-NLS-KRAB-MCS_N-term | addgene full sequence | sequence record 272317 | Addgene NGS Result
CGCGTTGACATTGATTATTGACTAGTTATTAATAGTAATCAATTACGGGGTCATTAGTTCATAGCCCATA
TATGGAGTTCCGCGTTACATAACTTACGGTAAATGGCCCGCCTGGCTGACCGCCCAACGACCCCCGCCCA
TTGACGTCAATAATGACGTATGTTCCCATAGTAACGCCAATAGGGACTTTCCATTGACGTCAATGGGTGG
AGTATTTACGGTAAACTGCCCACTTGGCAGTACATCAAGTGTATCATATGCCAAGTACGCCCCCTATTGA
CGTCAATGACGGTAAATGGCCCGCCTGGCATTATGCCCAGTACATGACCTTATGGGACTTTCCTACTTGG
CAGTACATCTACGTATTAGTCATCGCTATTACCATGGTGATGCGGTTTTGGCAGTACATCAATGGGCGTG
GATAGCGGTTTGACTCACGGGGATTTCCAAGTCTCCACCCCATTGACGTCAATGGGAGTTTGTTTTGGCA
CCAAAATCAACGGGACTTTCCAAAATGTCGTAACAACTCCGCCCCATTGACGCAAATGGGCGGTAGGCGT
GTACGGTGGGAGGTCTATATAAGCAGCGCGTTTTGCCTGTACTGGGTCTCTCTGGTTAGACCAGATCTGA
GCCTGGGAGCTCTCTGGCTAACTAGGGAACCCACTGCTTAAGCCTCAATAAAGCTTGCCTTGAGTGCTTC
AAGTAGTGTGTGCCCGTCTGTTGTGTGACTCTGGTAACTAGAGATCCCTCAGACCCTTTTAGTCAGTGTG
GAAAATCTCTAGCAGTGGCGCCCGAACAGGGACTTGAAAGCGAAAGGGAAACCAGAGGAGCTCTCTCGAC
GCAGGACTCGGCTTGCTGAAGCGCGCACGGCAAGAGGCGAGGGGCGGCGACTGGTGAGTACGCCAAAAAT
TTTGACTAGCGGAGGCTAGAAGGAGAGAGATGGGTGCGAGAGCGTCAGTATTAAGCGGGGGAGAATTAGA
TCGCGATGGGAAAAAATTCGGTTAAGGCCAGGGGGAAAGAAAAAATATAAATTAAAACATATAGTATGGG
CAAGCAGGGAGCTAGAACGATTCGCAGTTAATCCTGGCCTGTTAGAAACATCAGAAGGCTGTAGACAAAT
ACTGGGACAGCTACAACCATCCCTTCAGACAGGATCAGAAGAACTTAGATCATTATATAATACAGTAGCA
ACCCTCTATTGTGTGCATCAAAGGATAGAGATAAAAGACACCAAGGAAGCTTTAGACAAGATAGAGGAAG
AGCAAAACAAAAGTAAGACCACCGCACAGCAAGCGGCCGCTGATCTTCAGACCTGGAGGAGGAGATATGA
GGGACAATTGGAGAAGTGAATTATATAAATATAAAGTAGTAAAAATTGAACCATTAGGAGTAGCACCCAC
CAAGGCAAAGAGAAGAGTGGTGCAGAGAGAAAAAAGAGCAGTGGGAATAGGAGCTTTGTTCCTTGGGTTC
TTGGGAGCAGCAGGAAGCACTATGGGCGCAGCGTCAATGACGCTGACGGTACAGGCCAGACAATTATTGT
CTGGTATAGTGCAGCAGCAGAACAATTTGCTGAGGGCTATTGAGGCGCAACAGCATCTGTTGCAACTCAC
AGTCTGGGGCATCAAGCAGCTCCAGGCAAGAATCCTGGCTGTGGAAAGATACCTAAAGGATCAACAGCTC
CTGGGGATTTGGGGTTGCTCTGGAAAACTCATTTGCACCACTGCTGTGCCTTGGAATGCTAGTTGGAGTA
ATAAATCTCTGGAACAGATTTGGAATCACACGACCTGGATGGAGTGGGACAGAGAAATTAACAATTACAC
AAGCTTAATACACTCCTTAATTGAAGAATCGCAAAACCAGCAAGAAAAGAATGAACAAGAATTATTGGAA
TTAGATAAATGGGCAAGTTTGTGGAATTGGTTTAACATAACAAATTGGCTGTGGTATATAAAATTATTCA
TAATGATAGTAGGAGGCTTGGTAGGTTTAAGAATAGTTTTTGCTGTACTTTCTATAGTGAATAGAGTTAG
GCAGGGATATTCACCATTATCGTTTCAGACCCACCTCCCAACCCCGAGGGGACCCGACAGGCCCGAAGGA
ATAGAAGAAGAAGGTGGAGAGAGAGACAGAGACAGATCCATTCGATTAGTGAACGGATCGGCACTGCGTG
CGCCAATTCTGCAGACAAATGGCAGTATTCATCCACAATTTTAAAAGAAAAGGGGGGATTGGGGGGTACA
GTGCAGGGGAAAGAATAGTAGACATAATAGCAACAGACATACAAACTAAAGAATTACAAAAACAAATTAC
AAAAATTCAAAATTTTCGGGTTTATTACAGGGACAGCAGAGATCCAGTTTGGTTAGATCTCGAGTTTACC
ACTCCCTATCAGTGATAGAGAAAAGTGAAAGTCGAGTTTACCACTCCCTATCAGTGATAGAGAAAAGTGA
AAGTCGAGTTTACCACTCCCTATCAGTGATAGAGAAAAGTGAAAGTCGAGTTTACCACTCCCTATCAGTG
ATAGAGAAAAGTGAAAGTCGAGTTTACCACTCCCTATCAGTGATAGAGAAAAGTGAAAGTCGAGTTTACC
ACTCCCTATCAGTGATAGAGAAAAGTGAAAGTCGAGTTTACCACTCCCTATCAGTGATAGAGAAAAGTGA
AAGTCGAGCTCGGTACCCGGGTCGAGGTAGGCGTGTACGGTGGGAGGCCTATATAAGCAGAGCTCGTTTA
GTGAACCGTCAGATCGCCTGGAGACGCCATCCACGCTGTTTTGACCTCCATAGAAGACACCGGGACCGAT
CCAGCCTCCGCGGCCCCGAATTCGCCACCATGGACTACAAGGACGACGATGACAAGCCAAAGAAGAAGCG
TAAGGTAATGGATGCTAAGTCACTAACTGCCTGGTCCCGGACACTGGTGACCTTCAAGGATGTATTTGTG
GACTTCACCAGGGAGGAGTGGAAGCTGCTGGACACTGCTCAGCAGATCGTGTACAGAAATGTGATGCTGG
AGAACTATAAGAACCTGGTTTCCTTGGGTTATCAGCTTACTAAGCCAGATGTGATCCTCCGGTTGGAGAA
GGGAGAAGAGCCCGGATCCTCTAGAGAAGACTATTAATTAAGCTAGCTAATTCGATATCAAGCTTATCGA
TAATCAACCTCTGGATTACAAAATTTGTGAAAGATTGACTGGTATTCTTAACTATGTTGCTCCTTTTACG
CTATGTGGATACGCTGCTTTAATGCCTTTGTATCATGCTATTGCTTCCCGTATGGCTTTCATTTTCTCCT
CCTTGTATAAATCCTGGTTGCTGTCTCTTTATGAGGAGTTGTGGCCCGTTGTCAGGCAACGTGGCGTGGT
GTGCACTGTGTTTGCTGACGCAACCCCCACTGGTTGGGGCATTGCCACCACCTGTCAGCTCCTTTCCGGG
ACTTTCGCTTTCCCCCTCCCTATTGCCACGGCGGAACTCATCGCCGCCTGCCTTGCCCGCTGCTGGACAG
GGGCTCGGCTGTTGGGCACTGACAATTCCGTGGTGTTGTCGGGGAAATCATCGTCCTTTCCTTGGCTGCT
CGCCTGTGTTGCCACCTGGATTCTGCGCGGGACGTCCTTCTGCTACGTCCCTTCGGCCCTCAATCCAGCG
GACCTTCCTTCCCGCGGCCTGCTGCCGGCTCTGCGGCCTCTTCCGCGTCTTCGCCTTCGCCCTCAGACGA
GTCGGATCTCCCTTTGGGCCGCCTCCCCGCATCGATACCGTCGACCTCGAGACCTAGAAAAACATGGAGC
AATCACAAGTAGCAATACAGCAGCTACCAATGCTGATTGTGCCTGGCTAGAAGCACAAGAGGAGGAGGAG
GTGGGTTTTCCAGTCACACCTCAGGTACCTTTAAGACCAATGACTTACAAGGCAGCTGTAGATCTTAGCC
ACTTTTTAAAAGAAAAGGGGGGACTGGAAGGGCTAATTCACTCCCAACGAAGACAAGATATCCTTGATCT
GTGGATCTACCACACACAAGGCTACTTCCCTGATTGGCAGAACTACACACCAGGGCCAGGGATCAGATAT
CCACTGACCTTTGGATGGTGCTACAAGCTAGTACCAGTTGAGCAAGAGAAGGTAGAAGAAGCCAATGAAG
GAGAGAACACCCGCTTGTTACACCCTGTGAGCCTGCATGGGATGGATGACCCGGAGAGAGAAGTATTAGA
GTGGAGGTTTGACAGCCGCCTAGCATTTCATCACATGGCCCGAGAGCTGCATCCGGACTGTACTGGGTCT
CTCTGGTTAGACCAGATCTGAGCCTGGGAGCTCTCTGGCTAACTAGGGAACCCACTGCTTAAGCCTCAAT
AAAGCTTGCCTTGAGTGCTTCAAGTAGTGTGTGCCCGTCTGTTGTGTGACTCTGGTAACTAGAGATCCCT
CAGACCCTTTTAGTCAGTGTGGAAAATCTCTAGCAGGGCCCGTTTAAACCCGCTGATCAGCCTCGACTGT
GCCTTCTAGTTGCCAGCCATCTGTTGTTTGCCCCTCCCCCGTGCCTTCCTTGACCCTGGAAGGTGCCACT
CCCACTGTCCTTTCCTAATAAAATGAGGAAATTGCATCGCATTGTCTGAGTAGGTGTCATTCTATTCTGG
GGGGTGGGGTGGGGCAGGACAGCAAGGGGGAGGATTGGGAAGACAATAGCAGGCATGCTGGGGATGCGGT
GGGCTCTATGGCTTCTGAGGCGGAAAGAACCAGCTGGGGCTCTAGGGGGTATCCCC
[124 nt withheld, positions 4747-4870]
C
[91 nt withheld, positions 4872-4962]
A
[49 nt withheld, positions 4964-5012]
CCTTTGACGTTGGAGTCCACGTTCTTT
[37 nt withheld, positions 5040-5076]
ACCCTATCTCGGTCTATTCTTTTGATTTATAAGGGATTTTGCCGATTTCGGCCTATTGGTTAAAAAATGA
GCTGATTTAACAAAAATTTAACGCGAATTAATTCTGTGGAATGTGTGTCAGTTAGGGTGTGGAAAGTCCC
CAGGCTCCCCAGCAGGCAGAAGTATGCAAAGCATGCATCTCAATTAGTCAGCAACCAGGTGTGGAAAGTC
CCCAGGCTCCCCAGCAGGCAGAAGTATGCAAAGCATGCATCTCAATTAGTCAGCAACCATAGTCCCGCCC
CTAACTCCGCCCATCCCGCCCCTAACTCCGCCCAGTTCCGCCCATTCTCCGCCCCATGGCTGACTAATTT
TTTTTATTTATGCAGAGGCCGAGGCCGCCTCTGCCTCTGAGCTATTCCAGAAGTAGTGAGGAGGCTTTTT
TGGAGGCCTAGGCTTTTGCAAAAAGCTCCCGGGAGCTTGTATATCCATTTTCGGATCTGATCAGCACGTG
TTGACAATTAATCATCGGCATAGTATATCGGCATAGTATAATACGACAAGGTGAGGAACTAAACCATGGC
CAAGTTGACCAGTGCCGTTCCGGTGCTCACCGCGCGCGACGTCGCCGGAGCGGTCGAGTTCTGGACCGAC
CGGCTCGGGTTCTCCCGGGACTTCGTGGAGGACGACTTCGCCGGTGTGGTCCGGGACGACGTGACCCTGT
TCATCAGCGCGGTCCAGGACCAGGTGGTGCCGGACAACACCCTGGCCTGGGTGTGGGTGCGCGGCCTGGA
CGAGCTGTACGCCGAGTGGTCGGAGGTCGTGTCCACGAACTTCCGGGACGCCTCCGGGCCGGCCATGACC
GAGATCGGCGAGCAGCCGTGGGGGCGGGAGTTCGCCCTGCGCGACCCGGCCGGCAACTGCGTGCACTTCG
TGGCCGAGGAGCAGGACTGACACGTGCTACGAGATTTCGATTCCACCGCCGCCTTCTATGAAAGGTTGGG
CTTCGGAATCGTTTTCCGGGACGCCGGCTGGATGATCCTCCAGCGCGGGGATCTCATGCTGGAGTTCTTC
GCCCACCCCAACTTGTTTATTGCAGCTTATAATGGTTACAAATAAAGCAATAGCATCACAAATTTCACAA
ATAAAGCATTTTTTTCACTGCATTCTAGTTGTGGTTTGTCCAAACTCATCAATGTATCTTATCATGTCTG
TATACCGTCGACCTCTAGCTAGAGCTTGGCGTAATCATGGTCATAGCTGTTTCCTGTGTGAAATTGTTAT
CCGCTCACAATTCCACACAACATACGAGCCGGAAGCATAAAGTGTAAAGCCTGGGGTGCCTAATGAGTGA
GCTAACTCACATTAATTGCGTTGCGCTCACTGCCCGCTTTCCAGTCGGGAAACCTGTCGTGCCAGCTGCA
TTAATGAATCGGCCAACGCGCGGGGAGAGGCGGTTTGCGTATTGGGCGCTCTTCCGCTTCCTCGCTCACT
GACTCGCTGCGCTCGGTCGTTCGGCTGCGGCGAGCGGTATCAGCTCACTCAAAGGCGGTAATACGGTTAT
CCACAGAATCAGGGGATAACGCAGGAAAGAACATGTGAGCAAAAGGCCAGCAAAAGGCCAGGAACCGTAA
AAAGGCCGCGTTGCTGGCGTTTTTCCATAGGCTCCGCCCCCCTGACGAGCATCACAAAAATCGACGCTCA
AGTCAGAGGTGGCGAAACCCGACAGGACTATAAAGATACCAGGCGTTTCCCCCTGGAAGCTCCCTCGTGC
GCTCTCCTGTTCCGACCCTGCCGCTTACCGGATACCTGTCCGCCTTTCTCCCTTCGGGAAGCGTGGCGCT
TTCTCATAGCTCACGCTGTAGGTATCTCAGTTCGGTGTAGGTCGTTCGCTCCAAGCTGGGCTGTGTGCAC
GAACCCCCCGTTCAGCCCGACCGCTGCGCCTTATCCGGTAACTATCGTCTTGAGTCCAACCCGGTAAGAC
ACGACTTATCGCCACTGGCAGCAGCCACTGGTAACAGGATTAGCAGAGCGAGGTATGTAGGCGGTGCTAC
AGAGTTCTTGAAGTGGTGGCCTAACTACGGCTACACTAGAAGAACAGTATTTGGTATCTGCGCTCTGCTG
AAGCCAGTTACCTTCGGAAAAAGAGTTGGTAGCTCTTGATCCGGCAAACAAACCACCGCTGGTAGCGGTG
GTTTTTTTGTTTGCAAGCAGCAGATTACGCGCAGAAAAAAAGGATCTCAAGAAGATCCTTTGATCTTTTC
TACGGGGTCTGACGCTCAGTGGAACGAAAACTCACGTTAAGGGATTTTGGTCATGAGATTATCAAAAAGG
ATCTTCACCTAGATCCTTTTAAATTAAAAATGAAGTTTTAAATCAATCTAAAGTATATATGAGTAAACTT
GGTCTGACAGTTACCAATGCTTAATCAGTGAGGCACCTATCTCAGCGATCTGTCTATTTCGTTCATCCAT
AGTTGCCTGACTCCCCGTCGTGTAGATAACTACGATACGGGAGGGCTTACCATCTGGCCCCAGTGCTGCA
ATGATACCGCGAGACCCACGCTCACCGGCTCCAGATTTATCAGCAATAAACCAGCCAGCCGGAAGGGCCG
AGCGCAGAAGTGGTCCTGCAACTTTATCCGCCTCCATCCAGTCTATTAATTGTTGCCGGGAAGCTAGAGT
AAGTAGTTCGCCAGTTAATAGTTTGCGCAACGTTGTTGCCATTGCTACAGGCATCGTGGTGTCACGCTCG
TCGTTTGGTATGGCTTCATTCAGCTCCGGTTCCCAACGATCAAGGCGAGTTACATGATCCCCCATGTTGT
GCAAAAAAGCGGTTAGCTCCTTCGGTCCTCCGATCGTTGTCAGAAGTAAGTTGGCCGCAGTGTTATCACT
CATGGTTATGGCAGCACTGCATAATTCTCTTACTGTCATGCCATCCGTAAGATGCTTTTCTGTGACTGGT
GAGTACTCAACCAAGTCATTCTGAGAATAGTGTATGCGGCGACCGAGTTGCTCTTGCCCGGCGTCAATAC
GGGATAATACCGCGCCACATAGCAGAACTTTAAAAGTGCTCATCATTGGAAAACGTTCTTCGGGGCGAAA
ACTCTCAAGGATCTTACCGCTGTTGAGATCCAGTTCGATGTAACCCACTCGTGCACCCAACTGATCTTCA
GCATCTTTTACTTTCACCAGCGTTTCTGGGTGAGCAAAAACAGGAAGGCAAAATGCCGCAAAAAAGGGAA
TAAGGGCGACACGGAAATGTTGAATACTCATACTCTTCCTTTTTCAATATTATTGAAGCATTTATCAGGG
TTATTGTCTCATGAGCGGATACATATTTGAATGTATTTAGAAAAATAAACAAATAGGGGTTCCGCGCACA
TTTCCCCGAAAAGTGCCACCTGACGTCGACGGATCGGGAGATCTCCCGATCCCCTATGGTGCACTCTCAG
TACAATCTGCTCTGATGCCGCATAGTTAAGCCAGTATCTGCTCCCTGCTTGTGTGTTGGAGGTCGCTGAG
TAGTGCGCGAGCAAAATTTAAGCTACAACAAGGCAAGGCTTGACCGACAATTGCATGAAGAATCTGCTTA
GGGTTAGGCGTTTTGCGCTGCTTCGCGATGTACGGGCCAGATATA
